>Addgene plasmid #168626 | pDONR223 MERS-CoV N_nostop | depositor partial sequence | sequence record 326835 | Inserted CDS without stop codon
ATGGCATCCCCTGCTGCACCTCGTGCTGTTTCCTTTGCCGATAACAATGATATAACAAATACAAACCTAT
CTCGAGGTAGAGGACGTAATCCAAAACCACGAGCTGCACCAAATAACACTGTCTCTTGGTACACTGGGCT
TACCCAACACGGGAAAGTCCCTCTTACCTTTCCACCTGGGCAGGGTGTACCTCTTAATGCCAATTCTACC
CCTGCGCAAAATGCTGGGTATTGGCGGAGACAGGACAGAAAAATTAATACCGGGAATGGAATTAAGCAAC
TGGCTCCCAGGTGGTACTTCTACTACACTGGAACTGGACCCGAAGCAGCACTCCCATTCCGGGCTGTTAA
GGATGGCATCGTTTGGGTCCATGAAGATGGCGCCACTGATGCTCCTTCAACTTTTGGGACGCGGAACCCT
AACAATGATTCAGCTATTGTTACACAATTCGCGCCCGGTACTAAGCTTCCTAAAAACTTCCACATTGAGG
GGACTGGAGGCAATAGTCAATCATCTTCAAGAGCCTCTAGCTTAAGCAGAAACTCTTCCAGATCTAGTTC
ACAAGGTTCAAGATCAGGAAACTCTACCCGCGGCACTTCTCCAGGTCCATCTGGAATCGGAGCAGTAGGA
GGTGATCTACTTTACCTTGATCTTCTGAACAGACTACAAGCCCTTGAGTCTGGCAAAGTAAAGCAATCGC
AGCCAAAAGTAATCACTAAGAAAGATGCTGCTGCTGCTAAAAATAAGATGCGCCACAAGCGCACTTCCAC
CAAAAGTTTCAACATGGTGCAAGCTTTTGGTCTTCGCGGACCAGGAGACCTCCAGGGAAACTTTGGTGAT
CTTCAATTGAATAAACTCGGCACTGAGGACCCACGTTGGCCCCAAATTGCTGAGCTTGCTCCTACAGCCA
GTGCTTTTATGGGTATGTCGCAATTTAAACTTACCCATCAGAACAATGATGATCATGGCAACCCTGTGTA
CTTCCTTCGGTACAGTGGAGCCATTAAACTTGACCCAAAGAATCCCAACTACAATAAGTGGTTGGAGCTT
CTTGAGCAAAATATTGATGCCTACAAAACCTTCCCTAAGAAGGAAAAGAAACAAAAGGCACCAAAAGAAG
AATCAACAGACCAAATGTCTGAACCTCCAAAGGAGCAGCGTGTGCAAGGTAGCATCACTCAGCGCACTCG
CACCCGTCCAAGTGTTCAGCCTGGTCCAATGATTGATGTTAACACTGATTAG
