[The description below was written by a language model from this plasmid's Addgene catalogue record.]
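Description:
pDONR223 MERS-CoV N_nostop is a Gateway Entry clone built on the pDONR223 donor backbone (listed as 5005 bp without insert) and carrying the nucleocapsid (N) coding sequence of Middle East respiratory syndrome coronavirus as an insert of about 1.2 kb. It is a bacterial cloning plasmid rather than an expression vector. It is propagated in standard E. coli cloning strains such as DH5alpha under spectinomycin selection, and its copy number is recorded as unknown. No feature table is supplied, so the origin of replication and exact positions of the recombination sites are not documented here. As an Entry clone made by Gateway cloning, the open reading frame would be expected to sit between attL recombination sites generated by the BP reaction. The listed sequencing primers indicate M13 forward and reverse priming sites flanking the insert, which allow it to be verified.

The "nostop" designation indicates that the N open reading frame lacks its native stop codon. After LR recombination into a Destination vector, translation can therefore read through the recombination site into a C-terminal tag, reporter or fusion partner supplied by that vector. The Entry clone provides no promoter for expression of the insert in the record. Promoter, tags and host-specific regulatory elements all come from whichever Destination vector is chosen.

The plasmid belongs to a collection of human coronavirus protein-coding sequences in Gateway Entry format. The collection is designed as a flexible resource for shuttling viral ORFs into diverse expression systems, for uses such as protein interaction screening, localisation studies or protein production. The record does not specify particular downstream applications for this clone.
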