Addgene plasmid #168626: pDONR223 MERS-CoV N_nostop
Purpose: Gateway-compatible Entry vector
Depositing lab: Fritz Roth. Depositing organization: Sinai Health System. Publication: A resource of human coronavirus protein-coding sequences in a flexible, multipurpose Gateway Entry clone collection. Weller B, Lin CW, Pogoutse O, Sauer M, Marin-de la Rosa N, Strobel A, Young V, Knapp JJ, Rayhan A, Falter C, Kim DK, Roth FP, Falter-Braun P. G3 (Bethesda). 2023 Jul 5;13(7):jkad105. doi: 10.1093/g3journal/jkad105. PubMed 37267226.
Backbone
  Vector backbone: pDONR223
  Backbone manufacturer: Rual et al, Genome Res. 14:2128-2135, 2004.
  Backbone size w/o insert (bp): 5005
  Vector type: Other
Growth in bacteria
  Bacterial resistance: Spectinomycin, 50 μg/mL
  Growth temperature: 37°C
  Growth strain: DH5alpha
  Copy number: Unknown
Gene/Insert
  Gene/Insert name: N
  Species: Other
  Insert size (bp): 1242
  Entrez Gene: N (a.k.a. G128_gp09)
  Cloning method: Gateway Cloning
  Sequencing primers: 5′ m13-For; 3′ m13-Rev
Resource information
  A portion of this plasmid was derived from a plasmid made by: Falter-Braun Lab
Terms and licenses: Academic/Nonprofit Terms; Industry Terms
How to cite: pDONR223 MERS-CoV N_nostop was a gift from Fritz Roth (Addgene plasmid # 168626 ; http://n2t.net/addgene:168626 ; RRID:Addgene_168626)
